>Addgene plasmid #168302 | HyPer7.2DAAO-NLS | addgene full sequence | sequence record 330581 | Addgene NGS Result
ATATACGCCATATTGAATTGGCGGTCGACTGGCGTAATAGCGAAGAGGCCCGCACCGATCGCCCTTCCCA
ACAGTTGCGCAGCCTGAATGGCGAATGGG
[124 nt withheld, positions 100-223]
C
[91 nt withheld, positions 225-315]
A
[49 nt withheld, positions 317-365]
CCTTTGACGTTGGAGTCCACGTTCTTT
[37 nt withheld, positions 393-429]
ACCCTATCTCGGTCTATTCTTTTGATTTATAAGGGATTTTGCCGATTTCGGCCTATTGGTTAAAAAATGA
GCTGATTTAACAAAAATTTAACGCGAATTTTAACAAAATATTAACGCTTACAATTTAGGTGGCACTTTTC
GGGGAAATGTGCGCGGAACCCCTATTTGTTTATTTTTCTAAATACATTCAAATATGTATCCGCTCATGAG
ACAATAACCCTGATAAATGCTTCAATAATATTGAAAAAGGAAGAGTATGAGTATTCAACATTTCCGTGTC
GCCCTTATTCCCTTTTTTGCGGCATTTTGCCTTCCTGTTTTTGCTCACCCAGAAACGCTGGTGAAAGTAA
AAGATGCTGAAGATCAGTTGGGTGCACGAGTGGGTTACATCGAACTGGATCTCAACAGCGGTAAGATCCT
TGAGAGTTTTCGCCCCGAAGAACGTTTTCCAATGATGAGCACTTTTAAAGTTCTGCTATGTGGCGCGGTA
TTATCCCGTATTGACGCCGGGCAAGAGCAACTCGGTCGCCGCATACACTATTCTCAGAATGACTTGGTTG
AGTACTCACCAGTCACAGAAAAGCATCTTACGGATGGCATGACAGTAAGAGAATTATGCAGTGCTGCCAT
AACCATGAGTGATAACACTGCGGCCAACTTACTTCTGACAACGATCGGAGGACCGAAGGAGCTAACCGCT
TTTTTGCACAACATGGGGGATCATGTAACTCGCCTTGATCGTTGGGAACCGGAGCTGAATGAAGCCATAC
CAAACGACGAGCGTGACACCACGATGCCTGTAGCAATGGCAACAACGTTGCGCAAACTATTAACTGGCGA
ACTACTTACTCTAGCTTCCCGGCAACAATTAATAGACTGGATGGAGGCGGATAAAGTTGCAGGACCACTT
CTGCGCTCGGCCCTTCCGGCTGGCTGGTTTATTGCTGATAAATCTGGAGCCGGTGAGCGTGGGTCTCGCG
GTATCATTGCAGCACTGGGGCCAGATGGTAAGCCCTCCCGTATCGTAGTTATCTACACGACGGGGAGTCA
GGCAACTATGGATGAACGAAATAGACAGATCGCTGAGATAGGTGCCTCACTGATTAAGCATTGGTAACTG
TCAGACCAAGTTTACTCATATATACTTTAGATTGATTTAAAACTTCATTTTTAATTTAAAAGGATCTAGG
TGAAGATCCTTTTTGATAATCTCATGACCAAAATCCCTTAACGTGAGTTTTCGTTCCACTGAGCGTCAGA
CCCCGTAGAAAAGATCAAAGGATCTTCTTGAGATCCTTTTTTTCTGCGCGTAATCTGCTGCTTGCAAACA
AAAAAACCACCGCTACCAGCGGTGGTTTGTTTGCCGGATCAAGAGCTACCAACTCTTTTTCCGAAGGTAA
CTGGCTTCAGCAGAGCGCAGATACCAAATACTGTTCTTCTAGTGTAGCCGTAGTTAGGCCACCACTTCAA
GAACTCTGTAGCACCGCCTACATACCTCGCTCTGCTAATCCTGTTACCAGTGGCTGCTGCCAGTGGCGAT
AAGTCGTGTCTTACCGGGTTGGACTCAAGACGATAGTTACCGGATAAGGCGCAGCGGTCGGGCTGAACGG
GGGGTTCGTGCACACAGCCCAGCTTGGAGCGAACGACCTACACCGAACTGAGATACCTACAGCGTGAGCT
ATGAGAAAGCGCCACGCTTCCCGAAGGGAGAAAGGCGGACAGGTATCCGGTAAGCGGCAGGGTCGGAACA
GGAGAGCGCACGAGGGAGCTTCCAGGGGGAAACGCCTGGTATCTTTATAGTCCTGTCGGGTTTCGCCACC
TCTGACTTGAGCGTCGATTTTTGTGATGCTCGTCAGGGGGGCGGAGCCTATGGAAAAACGCCAGCAACGC
GGCCTTTTTACGGTTCCTGGCCTTTTGCTGGCCTTTTGCTCACATGTTCTTTCCTGCGTTATCCCCTGAT
TCTGTGGATAACCGTATTACCGCCTTTGAGTGAGCTGATACCGCTCGCCGCAGCCGAACGACCGAGCGCA
GCGAGTCAGTGAGCGAGGAAGCGGAAGAGCGCCCAATACGCAAACCGCCTCTCCCCGCGCGTTGGCCGAT
TCATTAATGCAGCTGGCACGACAGGTTTCCCGACTGGAAAGCGGGCAGTGAGCGCAACGCAATTAATGTG
AGTTAGCTCACTCATTAGGCACCCCAGGCTTTACACTTTATGCTCCCGGCTCGTATGTTGTGTGGAATTG
TGAGCGGATAACAATTTCACACAGGAAACAGCTATGACCATGATTACGCCAAGCGCGCAATTAACCCTCA
CTAAAGGGAACAAAAGCTGGGTACCGGGCCCAATGCATTGGCGCCGCGGCCGCGAATTAAAAAACCTCCC
ACACCTCCCCCTGAACCTGAAACATAAAATGAATGCAATTGTTGTTGTTAACTTGTTTATTGCAGCTTAT
AATGGTTACAAATAAAGCAATAGCATCACAAATTTCACAAATAAAGCATTTTTTTCACTGCATTCTAGTT
GTGGTTTGTCCAAACTCATCAATGTATCTTATCATGTCTGGATCTACGTAATACGACTCACTATAGTTCT
AGAGGCTCGAGGCAAGCTTTTATACCTTTCTCTTCTTTTTTGGATCTACCTTTCTCTTCTTTTTTGGATC
TACCTTTCTCTTCTTTTTTGGATCGCTCTCCCTAGCTGCGCCGTGGTATCTTTGGAAGGCTTCATCGACC
AGCTGAGCCACGTCCTCCACGGCTCCCCAGGATTGCTGATACCCTGCGCTACTAAAGCCGTAGGCGTGGA
CAAGGGTCACTTCCTTCTCCATTGCAGCCCGTGCGGACCCTCTTCCCAGAGAGAGAGGGCTCTTGGTCCG
GTCCAGGGGCAAGACGATTCTTTCAGCCTCCACCCTAGGTCCTCCTCTCCTGGCGGGTCTCAGGCCAACG
TTATGTCTCAGCACTTCAATGCCCTCGATAGTTCCATCGGAGCTAATGGTAGGGTCAAGTCTCAGGCAGT
GCTTGAGAATCCTTTGGACTGTTTCGGGATTCACGCTCAGGTCCCAATCGCCGACTCCGTAGGTTCCGCC
ACAGATCACTTCTCCTCCTGGTCTAGGAATGATATAAGCGGGAGAAGCAGGGTCGGAGCTATCCATTGTG
CACCTCTTACAGGGAGATTTGACAAGCACGGTCTGTCCCCTAATGGGCTCGGCAGCCTGGTCATCGATGC
CGGCAATGGACTTAGCTCCCAGCCCGGTGGCGTTGACCACGAGGTCAGCTCCATCGAAGGCTTGCTCCAG
GCTAGTCACTGTTCTCCTTTCGAAGGTAGCCCCAAGTTTCTGCAGCTCTCTGGCAAGGTATCTGCAATAC
TTGGGAGCGTGGACGCTCAGGGTGTCGTATGTCACTCCAATGGCTCCAGGTGGACATTCAGAAGGTGGAA
GTGGCCTATAGTTAGGGGTGATGTCCTTGTACCAATGTCCCAGGAGGCCATCCTCATTCTGGGCAAACCT
TCTGGTCCCTTTCAGCCACATAGCGTGGCCTGTGGGAACCAGCTCCACCCATTTCTTGAAGGTGGACTCT
TCCCACTTGGCTTGTCTGGGTCCGTCTGTCAGGGTCATAAATGGTGTCCAGTTAGCTCCGGCCCAGGGGC
TTGCGAAGGTCTGGGAGCTGACATCCTCAGGCAAGTCTCTGGCCAGGATATGCACGGAGTAGCCTTTTCT
AGCGAGAATCAGGGCGCCAGAGAGCCCGATGACTCCGGAGCCCAGCACGACCACCCTCTTCTGGCTGTGA
CCACTGCTAGCATCGCAGATGAAGCTAACACCATGCAGTTGGCTTTGCATAATTGCGGCTTTCATGGCTG
AAAGGGCCTTAGGGCGGACAAAGTTGCGGCGATAGGCCAGGACAACGCGGCGGCTAGGCGGGGTGCCTTC
AAACGGGATAATGCTAAACAGCATGTGGTCGTTTTCGGTAAGGGCAGTGGCAGGCAAGACGCTGATTGCC
AAGCCACTGGCAACCATGTGGCGGATGGTATTGATGCTTGAGCCTTGAAGGGTGTTGGTGAGACCCTGAA
TGCGCTGTTTGGCGGCAAGCTCGCTGCAACTGGGGCCGTTGTACTCCAGCTTGTGCCCCAGGATGTTGCC
GTCCTCCTTGAAGCCGATGCCCTTCAGCTCGATGCGGTTCACCAGGGTGTCGCCCTCGAACTTCACCTCG
GCGCGGGTCTTGTAGTTGCCGTCGTCCTTGAAGAAGATGGTGCGCTCCTGGACGTAGCCTTCGGGCATGG
CGGACTTGAAGAAGTCGTGCTGCTTCATGTGGTCGGGGTAGCGGGCGAAGCACTTCAGGCCGTAGCTGAG
GGTGGTCACGAGGGTGGGCCAGGGCACGGGCAGCTTGCCGGTGGTGCAGATCAGCTTCAGGGTCAGCTTG
CCGTAGGTGGCATCGCCCTCGCCCTCGCCGGACACGCTGAACTTGTGGCCGTTTACGTCGCCGTCCAGCT
CGACCAGGATGGGCACCACCCCGGTGAACAGCTCCTCGCCCTTGCTGCCGGTGCCACCGCTACCGCCATC
CACGTTGTACAGCTCGTCCATGCCGAGAGTGATCCCGGCGGCGGTCACGAACTCCAGCAGGACCATGTGA
TCGCGCTTCTCGTTGGGGTCTTTGCTCAGGACGGACTGGAAGCTCAGGTAGTGGTTGTCGGGCAGCAGCA
CGGGGCCGTCGCCGATGGGGGTGTTCTGCTGGTAGTGGTCGGCGAGCTGCACGCTGCCGTCCTCGACGTT
GTGGCGGATCTTGAAGTTGGCCTTGATGCCGTTCTTCTGCTTGTCGGCCATGATATAGACGTTGTTGCTG
TTGAAGCCGGCGGAGCTAAGCACCTGGTCACGCATACAGTTGCCCTCGGTCAGAAGCAGAACTTGTTCTT
CGCCCAACATGCGAGGGCTAACGGCATCCAACTCCTCGAAGCTATGGCCCTTCGGAACGATAACGAAAAA
CGGCTCGTCATACAAAGGTTCAGTCACAATACCCGGCTCTTGAAACGGCTCTGCCACAATGATGGCGTCA
ACGTCGCCGCGTTTCAGTGACTCGGTAAGGGTGTGGGTGTAATTCTCCTCCAACATCAAAGGCACCTTCG
GGGCGGTGCGGCGCAGGCTGACGATCAACTTAGGCAGCAAGTACGGGGCGACGGTAAAGATCAAGCCCAC
CTTAAAAGCACCTTCCAATTCGTTTTGCTCCTCATTAGCCAGGTGCATGGTGGCGAATTCGAATCGATGG
GATCCTGCAAAAAGAACAAGTAGCTTGTATTCTATAGTGTCACCTAAATCAAGCTTGCTCCGACGTCCCC
AGGCAGAATGGCGGTTCCCTAAACGAGCATTGCTTATATAGACCTCCCATTAGGCACGCCTACCGCCCAT
TTACGTCAATGGAACGCCCATTTGCGTCATTGCCCCTCCCCATTGACGTCAATGGGGATGTACTTGGCAG
CCATCGCGGGCCATTTACCGCCATTGACGTCAATGGGAGTACTGCCAATGTACCCTGGCGTACTTCCAAT
AGTAATGTACTTGCCAAGTTACTATTAATAGATATTGATGTACTGCCAAGTGGGCCATTTACCGTCATTG
ACGTCAATAGGGGGCGTGAGAACGGATATGAATGGGCAATGAGCCATCCCATTGACGTCAATGGTGGGTG
GTCCTATTGACGTCAATGGGCATTGAGCCAGGCGGGCCATTTACCGTAATTGACGTCAATGGGGGAGGCG
CCATATACGTCAATAGGACCGCCCATATGACGTCAATAGGAAAGACCATATATAGAGACCATTGACGTCA
ATGGGGGAGTGGCTATGGGCGGTATTAGGAAGCCCCATATATGGTATATGGGACCGCCCATTGGGAGGGG
CTATCTACGTCAATAGGAAAACCCATATATGGAATACTATATGGCATAGGGCCAATACATAGTATTGAAC
CTGGCCAATAGCCATATTGGCATAGGGCCATATTGGATATTGCCTATATATTGATCCTGGCATATAGCCA
ATATGGCCGCCATTATTGGCACCATGCCAATTCAATATGGCGGACTTGGCACAGGGCCAAGACCCCTCCT
CAAACTTGGCACCGTGCCAAGTAGACCCCTCCCCAGTTGGCACAGTGCCAGGTCCGCCATATTGAATTGG
CATGGTGCCAAGTCCGCCATATTGAATTGGCTGGGGTCCAGATCCACCATATTGAATTGGCACGAGTCCA
TATACGCCATATTGAATTGGCACAGGTCCAGATCCACCATATTGAATTGGCATGAGTCC
Features (pLannotate 1.2.2; 19 found; start..end, strand, type, name):
     29..95      +  CDS            lacZα (fragment): LacZα fragment of β-galactosidase; lacZ fragment
    100..528     +  rep_origin     f1 ori (sequence partly withheld): f1 bacteriophage origin of replication; arrow indicates direction of (+) strand synthesis
    581..685     +  promoter       AmpR promoter: bla
    686..1546    +  CDS            AmpR: β-lactamase; bla; confers resistance to ampicillin, carbenicillin, and related antibiotics
   1717..2305    +  rep_origin     ori: high-copy-number ColE1/pMB1/pBR322/pUC origin of replication
   2488..2580    +  CDS            lacI (fragment): lac repressor; lacI; The lac repressor binds to the lac operator to inhibit transcription in E. coli. This inhibition can be relieved by adding lactose or isopropyl-β-D-thiogalactopyranoside (IPTG).
   2593..2614    +  protein_bind   CAP binding site: CAP binding activates transcription in the presence of cAMP. E. coli catabolite activator protein
   2629..2659    +  promoter       lac promoter: promoter for the E. coli lac operon
   2667..2683    +  protein_bind   lac operator: The lac repressor binds to the lac operator to inhibit transcription in E. coli. This inhibition can be relieved by adding lactose or isopropyl-β-D-thiogalactopyranoside (IPTG). lac repressor encoded by lacI
   2728..2746    +  promoter       T3 promoter: promoter for bacteriophage T3 RNA polymerase
   2859..2993    +  polyA_signal   SV40 poly(A) signal: SV40 polyadenylation signal
   2998..3015    +  promoter       T7 promoter (fragment): promoter for bacteriophage T7 RNA polymerase
   3042..3062    -  CDS            SV40 NLS: nuclear localization signal of SV40 (simian virus 40) large T antigen
   3066..3086    -  CDS            SV40 NLS: nuclear localization signal of SV40 (simian virus 40) large T antigen
   3090..3110    -  CDS            SV40 NLS: nuclear localization signal of SV40 (simian virus 40) large T antigen
   3114..4208    -  CDS            DAO1: OXDA_RHOTO - Experimental evidence at protein level: Swiss-Prot protein existence level 1. This enzyme can effectively convert cephalosporin C into 7- beta-(5-carboxy-5-oxopentanamido)-cephalosporinic acid. From Rhodosporidium toruloides (Yeast) (Rhodotorula gracilis).
   4527..5252    -  CDS            cEGFP: cEGFP is a basic (constitutively fluorescent) green fluorescent protein published in 2008, derived from Aequorea victoria.
   5710..5728    -  promoter       SP6 promoter: promoter for bacteriophage SP6 RNA polymerase
   5763..22      -  promoter       CMV IE94 promoter (across the origin): enhancer/promoter region of simian cytomegalovirus major immediate early transcription unit IE94
