[The description below was written by a language model from this plasmid's Addgene catalogue record and pLannotate feature annotations shown in this document.]
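Description:
HyPer7.2DAAO-NLS is a mammalian expression plasmid built on the pCS2+ backbone, about 6.7 kb in total, carrying a synthetic fusion insert of roughly 2.6 kb cloned between EcoRI and XbaI sites that were both preserved. It is propagated in E. coli through a high-copy ColE1/pUC-type origin and selected with ampicillin via the β-lactamase gene. An f1 origin and remnants of the lac region (lacZα and lacI fragments, lac promoter and operator) are also present from the backbone.

The insert is transcribed from the promoter listed as CMV, which the annotation identifies as the simian cytomegalovirus IE94 enhancer/promoter typical of pCS2+. An SV40 polyadenylation signal lies downstream of the cassette, although it is annotated on the opposite strand to the coding features. An SP6 promoter lies between the CMV promoter and the coding region, while T7 (fragment) and T3 promoters sit on the far side of it; in pCS2+ vectors these phage promoters allow in vitro transcription.

The open reading frame joins the HyPer7.2 hydrogen peroxide biosensor to D-amino acid oxidase from the yeast Rhodosporidium toruloides, followed by three tandem copies of the SV40 large T antigen nuclear localization signal. The annotation tool detects only a GFP-derived segment in the sensor portion, labelled cEGFP, and leaves the flanking sensor sequence unannotated.

D-amino acid oxidase produces H2O2 when supplied with a D-amino acid substrate, so the fusion combines controllable peroxide generation with a fluorescent readout in one protein, here confined to the nucleus. The associated work used this chemogenetic approach to study signalling responses to H2O2 in endothelial cells.
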