Addgene plasmid #168302: HyPer7.2DAAO-NLS
Purpose: Chemogenetic fluorescent H2O2 reporter targeted to the nucleus
Depositing lab: Thomas Michel. Depositing organization: Brigham and Women's Hospital. Publication: Differential endothelial signaling responses elicited by chemogenetic H2O2 synthesis. Saeedi Saravi SS, Eroglu E, Waldeck-Weiermair M, Sorrentino A, Steinhorn B, Belousov V, Michel T. Redox Biol. 2020 Sep;36:101605. doi: 10.1016/j.redox.2020.101605. Epub 2020 Jun 16. PubMed 32590330.
Backbone
  Vector backbone: pCS2+
  Backbone size w/o insert (bp): 4095
  Total vector size (bp): 6728
  Vector type: Mammalian Expression
Growth in bacteria
  Bacterial resistance: Ampicillin, 100 μg/mL
  Growth temperature: 37°C
  Growth strain: DH5alpha
  Copy number: High Copy
Gene/Insert
  Gene/Insert name: HyPer7.2DAAO-NLS
  Species: Synthetic
  Insert size (bp): 2648
  Promoter: CMV
  Cloning method: Restriction Enzyme; 5′ cloning site EcoRI (not destroyed); 3′ cloning site XbaI (not destroyed)
  Sequencing primers: 5′ CGCGATGGCTGCCAAGTACA; 3′ TGACCATGATTACGCCAAGC
Resource information
  A portion of this plasmid was derived from a plasmid made by: Partial sequence (HyPer7.2) was a gift from Vsevolod Belousov Lab.
Terms and licenses: Academic/Nonprofit Terms; Industry Terms: Not Available to Industry
How to cite: HyPer7.2DAAO-NLS was a gift from Thomas Michel (Addgene plasmid # 168302 ; http://n2t.net/addgene:168302 ; RRID:Addgene_168302)
